>Addgene plasmid #142473 | TFORF0166 | addgene full sequence | sequence record 397234 | Addgene NGS Result
TTAATGTAGTCTTATGCAATACTCTTGTAGTCTTGCAACATGGTAACGATGAGTTAGCAACATGCCTTAC
AAGGAGAGAAAAAGCACCGTGCATGCCGATTGGTGGAAGTAAGGTGGTACGATCGTGCCTTATTAGGAAG
GCAACAGACGGGTCTGACATGGATTGGACGAACCACTGAATTGCCGCATTGCAGAGATATTGTATTTAAG
TGCCTAGCTCGATACATAAACGGGTCTCTCTGGTTAGACCAGATCTGAGCCTGGGAGCTCTCTGGCTAAC
TAGGGAACCCACTGCTTAAGCCTCAATAAAGCTTGCCTTGAGTGCTTCAAGTAGTGTGTGCCCGTCTGTT
GTGTGACTCTGGTAACTAGAGATCCCTCAGACCCTTTTAGTCAGTGTGGAAAATCTCTAGCAGTGGCGCC
CGAACAGGGACTTGAAAGCGAAAGGGAAACCAGAGGAGCTCTCTCGACGCAGGACTCGGCTTGCTGAAGC
GCGCACGGCAAGAGGCGAGGGGCGGCGACTGGTGAGTACGCCAAAAATTTTGACTAGCGGAGGCTAGAAG
GAGAGAGATGGGTGCGAGAGCGTCAGTATTAAGCGGGGGAGAATTAGATCGCGATGGGAAAAAATTCGGT
TAAGGCCAGGGGGAAAGAAAAAATATAAATTAAAACATATAGTATGGGCAAGCAGGGAGCTAGAACGATT
CGCAGTTAATCCTGGCCTGTTAGAAACATCAGAAGGCTGTAGACAAATACTGGGACAGCTACAACCATCC
CTTCAGACAGGATCAGAAGAACTTAGATCATTATATAATACAGTAGCAACCCTCTATTGTGTGCATCAAA
GGATAGAGATAAAAGACACCAAGGAAGCTTTAGACAAGATAGAGGAAGAGCAAAACAAAAGTAAGACCAC
CGCACAGCAAGCGGCCGCTGATCTTCAGACCTGGAGGAGGAGATATGAGGGACAATTGGAGAAGTGAATT
ATATAAATATAAAGTAGTAAAAATTGAACCATTAGGAGTAGCACCCACCAAGGCAAAGAGAAGAGTGGTG
CAGAGAGAAAAAAGAGCAGTGGGAATAGGAGCTTTGTTCCTTGGGTTCTTGGGAGCAGCAGGAAGCACTA
TGGGCGCAGCGTCAATGACGCTGACGGTACAGGCCAGACAATTATTGTCTGGTATAGTGCAGCAGCAGAA
CAATTTGCTGAGGGCTATTGAGGCGCAACAGCATCTGTTGCAACTCACAGTCTGGGGCATCAAGCAGCTC
CAGGCAAGAATCCTGGCTGTGGAAAGATACCTAAAGGATCAACAGCTCCTGGGGATTTGGGGTTGCTCTG
GAAAACTCATTTGCACCACTGCTGTGCCTTGGAATGCTAGTTGGAGTAATAAATCTCTGGAACAGATTTG
GAATCACACGACCTGGATGGAGTGGGACAGAGAAATTAACAATTACACAAGCTTAATACACTCCTTAATT
GAAGAATCGCAAAACCAGCAAGAAAAGAATGAACAAGAATTATTGGAATTAGATAAATGGGCAAGTTTGT
GGAATTGGTTTAACATAACAAATTGGCTGTGGTATATAAAATTATTCATAATGATAGTAGGAGGCTTGGT
AGGTTTAAGAATAGTTTTTGCTGTACTTTCTATAGTGAATAGAGTTAGGCAGGGATATTCACCATTATCG
TTTCAGACCCACCTCCCAACCCCGAGGGGACCCATGCATTGCATCTCAATTAGTCAGCAACCAGGTGTGG
AAAGTCCCCAGGCTCCCCAGCAGGCAGAAGTATGCAAAGCATGCGTCTCAATTAGTCAGCAACCATAGTC
CCGCCCCTAACTCCGCCCATCCCGCCCCTAACTCCGCCCAGTTCCGCCCATTCTCCGCCCCATGGCTGAC
TAATTTTTTTTATTTATGCAGAGGCCGAGGCCGCCTCGGCCTCTGAGCTATTCCAGAAGTAGTGAGGAGG
CTTTTTTGGAGGCCTAGGCTTTTGCAAAAAGCTTTCTAGAGGTACCACCGGAGCTTACCATGACCGAGTA
CAAGCCCACGGTGCGCCTCGCCACCCGCGACGACGTCCCCAGGGCCGTACGCACCCTCGCCGCCGCGTTC
GCCGACTACCCCGCCACGCGCCACACCGTCGATCCGGACCGCCACATCGAGCGGGTCACCGAGCTGCAAG
AACTCTTCCTCACGCGCGTCGGGCTCGACATCGGCAAGGTGTGGGTCGCGGACGACGGCGCCGCCGTGGC
GGTCTGGACCACGCCGGAGAGCGTCGAAGCGGGGGCGGTGTTCGCCGAGATCGGCCCGCGCATGGCCGAG
TTGAGCGGTTCCCGGCTGGCCGCGCAGCAACAGATGGAAGGCCTCCTGGCGCCGCACCGGCCCAAGGAGC
CCGCGTGGTTCCTGGCCACCGTCGGCGTCTCGCCCGACCACCAGGGCAAGGGTCTGGGCAGCGCCGTCGT
GCTCCCCGGAGTGGAGGCGGCCGAGCGCGCCGGGGTGCCCGCCTTCCTGGAGACCTCCGCGCCCCGCAAC
CTCCCCTTCTACGAGCGGCTCGGCTTCACCGTCACCGCCGACGTCGAGGTGCCCGAAGGACCGCGCACCT
GGTGCATGACCCGCAAGCCCGGTGCCAGTTAACGAATTCTAGATCTTGAGACAAATGGCAGTATTCATCC
ACAATTTTAAAAGAAAAGGGGGGATTGGGGGGTACAGTGCAGGGGAAAGAATAGTAGACATAATAGCAAC
AGACATACAAACTAAAGAATTACAAAAACAAATTACAAAAATTCAAAATTTTCGGGTTTATTACAGGGAC
AGCAGAGATCCACTTTGGCGCCGGCTCGAGGCCTGCAGGTGCAAAGATGGATAAAGTTTTAAACAGAGAG
GAATCTTTGCAGCTAATGGACCTTCTAGGTCTTGAAAGGAGTGGGAATTGGCTCCGGTGCCCGTCAGTGG
GCAGAGCGCACATCGCCCACAGTCCCCGAGAAGTTGGGGGGAGGGGTCGGCAATTGAACCGGTGCCTAGA
GAAGGTGGCGCGGGGTAAACTGGGAAAGTGATGTCGTGTACTGGCTCCGCCTTTTTCCCGAGGGTGGGGG
AGAACCGTATATAAGTGCAGTAGTCGCCGTGAACGTTCTTTTTCGCAACGGGTTTGCCGCCAGAACACAG
GTAAGTGCCGTGTGTGGTTCCCGCGGGCCTGGCCTCTTTACGGGTTATGGCCCTTGCGTGCCTTGAATTA
CTTCCACCTGGCTGCAGTACGTGATTCTTGATCCCGAGCTTCGGGTTGGAAGTGGGTGGGAGAGTTCGAG
GCCTTGCGCTTAAGGAGCCCCTTCGCCTCGTGCTTGAGTTGAGGCCTGGCCTGGGCGCTGGGGCCGCCGC
GTGCGAATCTGGTGGCACCTTCGCGCCTGTCTCGCTGCTTTCGATAAGTCTCTAGCCATTTAAAATTTTT
GATGACCTGCTGCGACGCTTTTTTTCTGGCAAGATAGTCTTGTAAATGCGGGCCAAGATCTGCACACTGG
TATTTCGGTTTTTGGGGCCGCGGGCGGCGACGGGGCCCGTGCGTCCCAGCGCACATGTTCGGCGAGGCGG
GGCCTGCGAGCGCGGCCACCGAGAATCGGACGGGGGTAGTCTCAAGCTGGCCGGCCTGCTCTGGTGCCTG
GCCTCGCGCCGCCGTGTATCGCCCCGCCCTGGGCGGCAAGGCTGGCCCGGTCGGCACCAGTTGCGTGAGC
GGAAAGATGGCCGCTTCCCGGCCCTGCTGCAGGGAGCTCAAAATGGAGGACGCGGCGCTCGGGAGAGCGG
GCGGGTGAGTCACCCACACAAAGGAAAAGGGCCTTTCCGTCCTCAGCCGTCGCTTCATGTGACTCCACGG
AGTACCGGGCGCCGTCCAGGCACCTCGATTAGTTCTCGAGCTTTTGGAGTACGTCGTCTTTAGGTTGGGG
GGAGGGGTTTTATGCGATGGAGTTTCCCCACACTGAGTGGGTGGAGACTGAAGTTAGGCCAGCTTGGCAC
TTGATGTAATTCTCCTTGGAATTTGCCCTTTTTGAGTTTGGATCTTGGTTCATTCTCAAGCCTCAGACAG
TGGTTCAAAGTTTTTTTCTTCCATTTCAGGTGTCGTGAGGCTAGCACCGCCACCATGTTCCAGCTGCCCA
TCTTGAATTTCAGCCCCCAGCAAGTGGCCGGGGTATGTGAGACCCTGGAAGAGAGCGGCGATGTGGAGCG
CCTGGGTCGCTTCCTCTGGTCGCTGCCCGTGGCCCCTGCGGCCTGCGAGGCCCTCAACAAGAATGAGTCG
GTGCTACGCGCACGAGCCATCGTGGCCTTTCACGGTGGCAACTACCGCGAGCTCTATCATATCCTGGAAA
ACCACAAGTTCACCAAGGAGTCGCACGCCAAGCTGCAGGCGCTGTGGCTTGAAGCACACTACCAGGAGGC
TGAGAAGCTGCGTGGAAGACCCCTGGGACCTGTGGACAAGTACCGAGTAAGGAAGAAGTTCCCGCTGCCG
CGCACCATTTGGGACGGCGAACAGAAGACACACTGCTTCAAGGAGCGCACGCGGCACCTGCTACGCGAGT
GGTACCTGCAGGATCCATACCCTAACCCCAGCAAAAAACGTGAGCTCGCCCAGGCAACCGGACTGACCCC
TACGCAGGTGGGCAACTGGTTCAAAAACCGCCGACAAAGGGACCGAGCGGCTGCAGCCAAGAACAGACTC
CAGCAGCAGGTCCTGTCACAGGGTTCCGGGCGGGCACTACGGGCGGAGGGCGACGGCACGCCAGAGGTGC
TGGGCGTCGCCACCAGCCCGGCCGCCAGTCTATCCAGCAAGGCGGCCACTTCAGCCATCTCCATCACGTC
CAGCGACAGCGAGTGCGACATCTAGTAATGAACTAGTCCGTAACTTGAAAGTATTTCGATTTCTTGGCTT
TATATATCTTGTGGAAAGGACGACTTATGCGCAAGGTAGGCTAATCTACGCGTTAAGTCGACAATCAACC
TCTGGATTACAAAATTTGTGAAAGATTGACTGGTATTCTTAACTATGTTGCTCCTTTTACGCTATGTGGA
TACGCTGCTTTAATGCCTTTGTATCATGCTATTGCTTCCCGTATGGCTTTCATTTTCTCCTCCTTGTATA
AATCCTGGTTGCTGTCTCTTTATGAGGAGTTGTGGCCCGTTGTCAGGCAACGTGGCGTGGTGTGCACTGT
GTTTGCTGACGCAACCCCCACTGGTTGGGGCATTGCCACCACCTGTCAGCTCCTTTCCGGGACTTTCGCT
TTCCCCCTCCCTATTGCCACGGCGGAACTCATCGCCGCCTGCCTTGCCCGCTGCTGGACAGGGGCTCGGC
TGTTGGGCACTGACAATTCCGTGGTGTTGTCGGGGAAATCATCGTCCTTTCCTTGGCTGCTCGCCTGTGT
TGCCACCTGGATTCTGCGCGGGACGTCCTTCTGCTACGTCCCTTCGGCCCTCAATCCAGCGGACCTTCCT
TCCCGCGGCCTGCTGCCGGCTCTGCGGCCTCTTCCGCGTCTTCGCCTTCGCCCTCAGACGAGTCGGATCT
CCCTTTGGGCCGCCTCCCCGCGTCGACTTTAAGACCAATGACTTACAAGGCAGCTGTAGATCTTAGCCAC
TTTTTAAAAGAAAAGGGGGGACTGGAAGGGCTAATTCACTCCCAACGAAGACAAGATCTGCTTTTTGCTT
GTACTGGGTCTCTCTGGTTAGACCAGATCTGAGCCTGGGAGCTCTCTGGCTAACTAGGGAACCCACTGCT
TAAGCCTCAATAAAGCTTGCCTTGAGTGCTTCAAGTAGTGTGTGCCCGTCTGTTGTGTGACTCTGGTAAC
TAGAGATCCCTCAGACCCTTTTAGTCAGTGTGGAAAATCTCTAGCAGTACGTATAGTAGTTCATGTCATC
TTATTATTCAGTATTTATAACTTGCAAAGAAATGAATATCAGAGAGTGAGAGGAACTTGTTTATTGCAGC
TTATAATGGTTACAAATAAAGCAATAGCATCACAAATTTCACAAATAAAGCATTTTTTTCACTGCATTCT
AGTTGTGGTTTGTCCAAACTCATCAATGTATCTTATCATGTCTGGCTCTAGCTATCCCGCCCCTAACTCC
GCCCATCCCGCCCCTAACTCCGCCCAGTTCCGCCCATTCTCCGCCCCATGGCTGACTAATTTTTTTTATT
TATGCAGAGGCCGAGGCCGCCTCGGCCTCTGAGCTATTCCAGAAGTAGTGAGGAGGCTTTTTTGGAGGCC
TAGGGACGTACCCAATTCGCCCTATAGTGAGTCGTATTACGCGCGCTCACTGGCCGTCGTTTTACAACGT
CGTGACTGGGAAAACCCTGGCGTTACCCAACTTAATCGCCTTGCAGCACATCCCCCTTTCGCCAGCTGGC
GTAATAGCGAAGAGGCCCGCACCGATCGCCCTTCCCAACAGTTGCGCAGCCTGAATGGCGAATGGG
[124 nt withheld, positions 6437-6560]
C
[91 nt withheld, positions 6562-6652]
A
[49 nt withheld, positions 6654-6702]
CCTTTGACGTTGGAGTCCACGTTCTTT
[37 nt withheld, positions 6730-6766]
ACCCTATCTCGGTCTATTCTTTTGATTTATAAGGGATTTTGCCGATTTCGGCCTATTGGTTAAAAAATGA
GCTGATTTAACAAAAATTTAACGCGAATTTTAACAAAATATTAACGCTTACAATTTAGGTGGCACTTTTC
GGGGAAATGTGCGCGGAACCCCTATTTGTTTATTTTTCTAAATACATTCAAATATGTATCCGCTCATGAG
ACAATAACCCTGATAAATGCTTCAATAATATTGAAAAAGGAAGAGTATGAGTATTCAACATTTCCGTGTC
GCCCTTATTCCCTTTTTTGCGGCATTTTGCCTTCCTGTTTTTGCTCACCCAGAAACGCTGGTGAAAGTAA
AAGATGCTGAAGATCAGTTGGGTGCACGAGTGGGTTACATCGAACTGGATCTCAACAGCGGTAAGATCCT
TGAGAGTTTTCGCCCCGAAGAACGTTTTCCAATGATGAGCACTTTTAAAGTTCTGCTATGTGGCGCGGTA
TTATCCCGTATTGACGCCGGGCAAGAGCAACTCGGTCGCCGCATACACTATTCTCAGAATGACTTGGTTG
AGTACTCACCAGTCACAGAAAAGCATCTTACGGATGGCATGACAGTAAGAGAATTATGCAGTGCTGCCAT
AACCATGAGTGATAACACTGCGGCCAACTTACTTCTGACAACGATCGGAGGACCGAAGGAGCTAACCGCT
TTTTTGCACAACATGGGGGATCATGTAACTCGCCTTGATCGTTGGGAACCGGAGCTGAATGAAGCCATAC
CAAACGACGAGCGTGACACCACGATGCCTGTAGCAATGGCAACAACGTTGCGCAAACTATTAACTGGCGA
ACTACTTACTCTAGCTTCCCGGCAACAATTAATAGACTGGATGGAGGCGGATAAAGTTGCAGGACCACTT
CTGCGCTCGGCCCTTCCGGCTGGCTGGTTTATTGCTGATAAATCTGGAGCCGGTGAGCGTGGGTCTCGCG
GTATCATTGCAGCACTGGGGCCAGATGGTAAGCCCTCCCGTATCGTAGTTATCTACACGACGGGGAGTCA
GGCAACTATGGATGAACGAAATAGACAGATCGCTGAGATAGGTGCCTCACTGATTAAGCATTGGTAACTG
TCAGACCAAGTTTACTCATATATACTTTAGATTGATTTAAAACTTCATTTTTAATTTAAAAGGATCTAGG
TGAAGATCCTTTTTGATAATCTCATGACCAAAATCCCTTAACGTGAGTTTTCGTTCCACTGAGCGTCAGA
CCCCGTAGAAAAGATCAAAGGATCTTCTTGAGATCCTTTTTTTCTGCGCGTAATCTGCTGCTTGCAAACA
AAAAAACCACCGCTACCAGCGGTGGTTTGTTTGCCGGATCAAGAGCTACCAACTCTTTTTCCGAAGGTAA
CTGGCTTCAGCAGAGCGCAGATACCAAATACTGTTCTTCTAGTGTAGCCGTAGTTAGGCCACCACTTCAA
GAACTCTGTAGCACCGCCTACATACCTCGCTCTGCTAATCCTGTTACCAGTGGCTGCTGCCAGTGGCGAT
AAGTCGTGTCTTACCGGGTTGGACTCAAGACGATAGTTACCGGATAAGGCGCAGCGGTCGGGCTGAACGG
GGGGTTCGTGCACACAGCCCAGCTTGGAGCGAACGACCTACACCGAACTGAGATACCTACAGCGTGAGCT
ATGAGAAAGCGCCACGCTTCCCGAAGGGAGAAAGGCGGACAGGTATCCGGTAAGCGGCAGGGTCGGAACA
GGAGAGCGCACGAGGGAGCTTCCAGGGGGAAACGCCTGGTATCTTTATAGTCCTGTCGGGTTTCGCCACC
TCTGACTTGAGCGTCGATTTTTGTGATGCTCGTCAGGGGGGCGGAGCCTATGGAAAAACGCCAGCAACGC
GGCCTTTTTACGGTTCCTGGCCTTTTGCTGGCCTTTTGCTCACATGTTCTTTCCTGCGTTATCCCCTGAT
TCTGTGGATAACCGTATTACCGCCTTTGAGTGAGCTGATACCGCTCGCCGCAGCCGAACGACCGAGCGCA
GCGAGTCAGTGAGCGAGGAAGCGGAAGAGCGCCCAATACGCAAACCGCCTCTCCCCGCGCGTTGGCCGAT
TCATTAATGCAGCTGGCACGACAGGTTTCCCGACTGGAAAGCGGGCAGTGAGCGCAACGCAATTAATGTG
AGTTAGCTCACTCATTAGGCACCCCAGGCTTTACACTTTATGCTTCCGGCTCGTATGTTGTGTGGAATTG
TGAGCGGATAACAATTTCACACAGGAAACAGCTATGACCATGATTACGCCAAGCGCGCAATTAACCCTCA
CTAAAGGGAACAAAAGCTGGAGCTGCAAGC
Features (pLannotate 1.2.2; 31 found; start..end, strand, type, name):
      5..231     +  promoter       RSV promoter: Rous sarcoma virus enhancer/promoter
    232..412     +  LTR            5' LTR (truncated): truncated 5' long terminal repeat (LTR) from HIV-1
    459..584     +  misc_feature   HIV-1 Ψ: packaging signal of human immunodeficiency virus type 1
    568..931     +  CDS            HIV-1 gag (fragment): gag protein from human immunodeficiency virus 1; gag
   1077..1310    +  misc_feature   RRE: The Rev response element (RRE) of HIV-1 allows for Rev-dependent mRNA export from the nucleus to the cytoplasm.
   1687..1713    +  CDS            Rev (fragment): human immunodeficiency virus 1 (HIV-1) Rev protein; rev; enhances nuclear export of unspliced and incompletely spliced viral mRNAs
   1720..1743    +  promoter       SV40 promoter (fragment): SV40 early promoter
   1744..1815    +  promoter       SV40 promoter (fragment): SV40 enhancer and early promoter
   1839..1974    +  rep_origin     SV40 ori: SV40 origin of replication
   2020..2616    +  CDS            PuroR (fragment): puromycin N-acetyltransferase; pac from Streptomyces; confers resistance to puromycin
   2665..2782    +  misc_feature   cPPT/CTS: central polypurine tract and central termination sequence of HIV-1
   2847..2913    +  CDS            small t antigen (fragment): SV40 (simian virus 40) small t antigen
   2920..4098    +  promoter       EF-1α promoter: strong constitutive promoter for human elongation factor EF-1α
   4115..4852    +  CDS            SIX6: SIX6_HUMAN - Also known as OPTX2, SIX9. Experimental evidence at protein level: Swiss-Prot protein existence level 1. May be involved in eye development. From Homo sapiens (Human).
   4868..4921    +  promoter       U6 promoter (fragment): RNA polymerase III promoter for human U6 snRNA
   4963..5551    +  misc_feature   WPRE: woodchuck hepatitis virus posttranscriptional regulatory element
   5602..5621    +  misc_feature   cPPT/CTS (fragment): central polypurine tract and central termination sequence of HIV-1
   5623..5856    +  LTR            3' LTR (ΔU3): self-inactivating 3' long terminal repeat (LTR) from HIV-1
   5934..6055    +  polyA_signal   SV40 poly(A) signal: SV40 polyadenylation signal
   6095..6230    +  rep_origin     SV40 ori: SV40 origin of replication
   6251..6269    -  promoter       T7 promoter: promoter for bacteriophage T7 RNA polymerase
   6277..6432    +  CDS            lacZα (fragment): LacZα fragment of β-galactosidase; lacZ fragment
   6437..6865    +  rep_origin     f1 ori (sequence partly withheld): f1 bacteriophage origin of replication; arrow indicates direction of (+) strand synthesis
   6918..7022    +  promoter       AmpR promoter: bla
   7023..7883    +  CDS            AmpR: β-lactamase; bla; confers resistance to ampicillin, carbenicillin, and related antibiotics
   8054..8642    +  rep_origin     ori: high-copy-number ColE1/pMB1/pBR322/pUC origin of replication
   8825..8917    +  CDS            lacI (fragment): lac repressor; lacI; The lac repressor binds to the lac operator to inhibit transcription in E. coli. This inhibition can be relieved by adding lactose or isopropyl-β-D-thiogalactopyranoside (IPTG).
   8930..8951    +  protein_bind   CAP binding site: CAP binding activates transcription in the presence of cAMP. E. coli catabolite activator protein
   8966..8996    +  promoter       lac promoter: promoter for the E. coli lac operon
   9004..9020    +  protein_bind   lac operator: The lac repressor binds to the lac operator to inhibit transcription in E. coli. This inhibition can be relieved by adding lactose or isopropyl-β-D-thiogalactopyranoside (IPTG). lac repressor encoded by lacI
   9065..9083    +  promoter       T3 promoter: promoter for bacteriophage T3 RNA polymerase
