[The description below was written by a language model from this plasmid's Addgene catalogue record and pLannotate feature annotations shown in this document.]
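Description:
TFORF0166 is a third-generation-style, self-inactivating HIV-1 lentiviral expression plasmid built on the pLX_TRC317 backbone, carrying the human transcription factor SIX6 (also known as OPTX2 or SIX9), a homeobox protein implicated in eye development. It belongs to a barcoded transcription factor ORF collection in which each construct carries a unique 24-bp barcode, so that the overexpressed factor can be identified in pooled screens. The sequenced plasmid is about 9.1 kb. In bacteria it is maintained at high copy through a ColE1/pUC-type origin with ampicillin selection via β-lactamase. An f1 origin and remnants of a lacZα/lac promoter cloning region flanked by T7 and T3 promoters are also present in the backbone. The depositor notes that the plasmid can recombine, as is common for LTR-containing vectors.

The viral genome is transcribed from an RSV promoter fused to a truncated 5' LTR, followed by the Ψ packaging signal with a partial gag sequence, the Rev response element for Rev-dependent nuclear export, and a cPPT/CTS element that aids nuclear import. It ends in a ΔU3 3' LTR with a downstream SV40 polyadenylation signal. Two expression units lie between the LTRs. An SV40 early promoter drives puromycin N-acetyltransferase for selection of transduced mammalian cells, and the strong constitutive EF-1α promoter drives the SIX6 ORF, which was made synthetically. A WPRE downstream of the ORF enhances transcript stability and expression. The barcode is not annotated in the feature table. A short match to U6 promoter sequence between the ORF and the WPRE is probably not a functional Pol III promoter. The construct is intended for lentiviral overexpression of SIX6, for example in directed differentiation screens.
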