Addgene plasmid #142473: TFORF0166
Purpose: Lentiviral vector for overexpressing transcription factor ORFs with unique 24-bp barcodes. Barcodes facilitate identification of transcription factors in pooled screens.
Depositing lab: Feng Zhang. Depositing organization: Broad Institute. Publication: A transcription factor atlas of directed differentiation. Joung J, Ma S, Tay T, Geiger-Schuller KR, Kirchgatterer PC, Verdine VK, Guo B, Arias-Garcia MA, Allen WE, Singh A, Kuksenko O, Abudayyeh OO, Gootenberg JS, Fu Z, Macrae RK, Buenrostro JD, Regev A, Zhang F. Cell. 2023 Jan 5;186(1):209-229.e26. doi: 10.1016/j.cell.2022.11.026. PubMed 36608654.
Backbone
  Vector backbone: pLX_TRC317
  Backbone manufacturer: Broad Institute Genetic Perturbation Platform
  Backbone size w/o insert (bp): 8264
  Vector type: Mammalian Expression, Lentiviral
  Selectable markers: Puromycin
Growth in bacteria
  Bacterial resistance: Ampicillin, 100 μg/mL
  Growth temperature: 37°C
  Growth strain: NEB Stable
  Copy number: High Copy
Gene/Insert
  Gene/Insert name: SIX6
  Species: H. sapiens (human)
  Insert size (bp): 842
  Entrez Gene: SIX6 (a.k.a. MCOPCT2, ODRMD, OPTX2, Six9)
  Promoter: EF1a
  Cloning method: Unknown
  Sequencing primers: 5′ GGGTGGAGACTGAAGTTAGGCCAG; 3′ CACATAGCGTAAAAGGAGCAACATAG
Terms and licenses: Academic/Nonprofit Terms; Industry Terms: Not Available to Industry
Depositor comments: NM_007374,ENST00000327720 . The transcription factor ORF portion of this plasmid was synthesized by Genewiz. Please test multiple small colonies in case of plasmid recombination. To make this collection available in a timely manner, a portion of this collection was not fully sequenced by Addgene. If an Addgene verified full plasmid sequence is not available, please contact us prior to placing an order to request the full sequence.
How to cite: TFORF0166 was a gift from Feng Zhang (Addgene plasmid # 142473 ; http://n2t.net/addgene:142473 ; RRID:Addgene_142473)
