>Addgene plasmid #142473 | TFORF0166 | depositor partial sequence | sequence record 279557 | Insert
ACCGCCACCATGTTCCAGCTGCCCATCTTGAATTTCAGCCCCCAGCAAGTGGCCGGGGTATGTGAGACCC
TGGAAGAGAGCGGCGATGTGGAGCGCCTGGGTCGCTTCCTCTGGTCGCTGCCCGTGGCCCCTGCGGCCTG
CGAGGCCCTCAACAAGAATGAGTCGGTGCTACGCGCACGAGCCATCGTGGCCTTTCACGGTGGCAACTAC
CGCGAGCTCTATCATATCCTGGAAAACCACAAGTTCACCAAGGAGTCGCACGCCAAGCTGCAGGCGCTGT
GGCTTGAAGCACACTACCAGGAGGCTGAGAAGCTGCGTGGAAGACCCCTGGGACCTGTGGACAAGTACCG
AGTAAGGAAGAAGTTCCCGCTGCCGCGCACCATTTGGGACGGCGAACAGAAGACACACTGCTTCAAGGAG
CGCACGCGGCACCTGCTACGCGAGTGGTACCTGCAGGATCCATACCCTAACCCCAGCAAAAAACGTGAGC
TCGCCCAGGCAACCGGACTGACCCCTACGCAGGTGGGCAACTGGTTCAAAAACCGCCGACAAAGGGACCG
AGCGGCTGCAGCCAAGAACAGACTCCAGCAGCAGGTCCTGTCACAGGGTTCCGGGCGGGCACTACGGGCG
GAGGGCGACGGCACGCCAGAGGTGCTGGGCGTCGCCACCAGCCCGGCCGCCAGTCTATCCAGCAAGGCGG
CCACTTCAGCCATCTCCATCACGTCCAGCGACAGCGAGTGCGACATCTAGTAATGAACTAGTCCGTAACT
TGAAAGTATTTCGATTTCTTGGCTTTATATATCTTGTGGAAAGGACGACTTATGCGCAAGGTAGGCTAAT
CT
