>Addgene plasmid #142473 | TFORF0166 | depositor partial sequence | sequence record 279558 | Barcode
CTTATGCGCAAGGTAGGCTAATCT
